>Addgene plasmid #190247 | pTW072 | addgene full sequence | sequence record 373305 | Addgene NGS Result
GTAGGCGGTGCTACAGAGTTCTTGAAGTGGTGGCCTAACTACGGCTACACTAGAAGGACAGTATTTGGTA
TCTGCGCTCTGCTGAAGCCAGTTACCTTCGGAAAAAGAGTTGGTAGCTCTTGATCCGGCAAACAAACCAC
CGCTGGTAGCGGTGGTTTTTTTGTTTGCAAGCAGCAGATTACGCGCAGAAAAAAAGGATCTCAAGAAGAT
CCTTTGATCTTTTCTACGGGGTCTGACGCTCAGTGCTGATGAATCCCCTAATGATTTTTATCAAAATCAT
TAAGTTAAGGTAGATACACATCTTGTCATATGATCAAATGGTTTCGCCAAAAATCAATAATCAGACAACA
AAATGTGCGAACTCGATATTTTACACGACTCTCTTTACCAATTCTGCCCCGAATTACACTTAAAACGACT
CAACAGCTTAACGTTGGCTTGCCACGCCTTACTTGACTGTAAAACTCTCACTCTTACCGAACTTGGCCGT
AACCTGCCAACCAAAGCGAGAACAAAACATAACATCAAACGAATCGACCGATTGTTAGGTAATCGTCACC
TCCACAAAGAGCGACTCGCTGTATACCGTTGGCATGCTAGCTTTATCTGTTCGGGCAATACGATGCCCAT
TGTACTTGTTGACTGGTCTGATATCCGTGAGCAAAAACGGCTTATGGTATTGCGAGCTTCAGTCGCACTA
CACGGTCGTTCTGTTACTCTTTATGAGAAAGCGTTCCCGCTTTCAGAGCAATGTTCAAAGAAAGCTCATG
ACCAATTTCTAGCCGACCTTGCGAGCATTCTACCGAGTAACACCACACCGCTCATTGTCAGTGATGCTGG
CTTTAAAGTGCCATGGTATAAATCCGTTGAGAAGCTGGGTTGGTACTGGTTAAGTCGAGTAAGAGGAAAA
GTACAATATGCAGACCTAGGAGCGGAAAACTGGAAACCTATCAGCAACTTACATGATATGTCATCTAGTC
ACTCAAAGACTTTAGGCTATAAGAGGCTGACTAAAAGCAATCCAATCTCATGCCAAATTCTATTGTATAA
ATCTCGCTCTAAAGGCCGAAAAAATCAGCGCTCGACACGGACTCATTGTCACCACCCGTCACCTAAAATC
TACTCAGCGTCGGCAAAGGAGCCATGGATTCTAGCAACTAACTTACCTGTTGAAATTCGAACACCCAAAC
AACTTGTTAATATCTATTCGAAGCGAATGCAGATTGAAGAAACCTTCCGAGACTTGAAAAGTCCTGCCTA
CGGACTAGGCCTACGCCATAGCCGAACGAGCAGCTCAGAGCGTTTTGATATCATGCTGCTAATCGCCCTG
ATGCTTCAACTAACATGTTGGCTTGCGGGCGTTCATGCTCAGAAACAAGGTTGGGACAAGCACTTCCAGG
CTAACACAGTCAGAAATCGAAACGTACTCTCAACAGTTCGCTTAGGCATGGAAGTTTTGCGGCATTCTGG
CTACACAATAACAAGGGAAGACTTACTCGTGGCTGCAACCCTACTAGCTCAAAATTTATTCACACATGGT
TACGCTTTGGGGAAATTATGAGGGGATCTCTCAGCGCTCAGTGGAACGAAAACTCACGTTAAGGGATTTT
GGTCATGCATTCTAGGTACTAAAACAATTCATCCAGTAAAATATAATATTTTATTTTCTCCCAATCAGGC
TTGATCCCCAGTAAGTCAAAAAATAGCTCGACATACTGTTCTTCCCCGATATCCTCCCTGATCGACCGGA
CGCAGAAGGCAATGTCATACCACTTGTCCGCCCTGCCGCTTCTCCCAAGATCAATAAAGCCACTTACTTT
GCCATCTTTCACAAAGATGTTGCTGTCTCCCAGGTCGCCGTGGGAAAAGACAAGTTCCTCTTCGGGCTTT
TCCGTCTTTAAAAAATCATACAGCTCGCGCGGATCTTTAAATGGAGTGTCTTCTTCCCAGTTTTCGCAAT
CCACATCGGCCAGATCGTTATTCAGTAAGTAATCCAATTCGGCTAAGCGGCTGTCTAAGCTATTCGTATA
GGGACAATCCGATATGTCGATGGAGTGAAAGAGCCTGATGCACTCCGCATACAGCTCGATAATCTTTTCA
GGGCTTTGTTCATCTTCATACTCTTCCGAGCAAAGGACGCCATCGGCCTCACTCATGAGCAGATTGCTCC
AGCCATCATGCCGTTCAAAGTGCAGGACCTTTGGAACAGGCAGCTTTCCTTCCAGCCATAGCATCATGTC
CTTTTCCCGTTCCACATCATAGGTGGTCCCTTTATACCGGCTGTCCGTCATTTTTAAATATAGGTTTTCA
TTTTCTCCCACCAGCTTATATACCTTAGCAGGAGACATTCCTTCCGTATCTTTTACGCAGCGGTATTTTT
CGATCAGTTTTTTCAATTCCGGTGATATTCTCATTTTAGCCATTTATTATTTCCTTCCTCTTTTCTACAG
TATTTAAAGATACCCCAAGAAGCTAATTATAACAAGACGAACTCCAATTCACTGTTCCTTGCATTCTAAA
ACCTTAAATACCAGAAAACAGCTTTTTCAAAGTTGTTTTCAAAGTTGGCGTATAACATAGTATCGACGGA
GCCGATTTTGAAACCGCGGTGATCACAGGCAGCAACGCTCTGTCATCGTTACAATCAACATGCTACCCTC
CGCGAGATCATCCGTGTTTCAAACCCGGCAGCTTAGTTGCCGTTCTTCCGAATAGCATCGGTAACATGAG
CAAAGTCTGCCGCCTTACAACGGCTCTCCCGCTGACGCCGTCCCGGACTGATGGGCTGCCTGTATCGAGT
GGTGATTTTGTGCCGAGCTGCCGGTCGGGGAGCTGTTGGCTGGCTGGTGGCAGGATATATTGTGGTGTAA
ACAAATTGACGCTTAGACAACTTAATAACACATTGCGGACGTTTTTAATGTACTGAATTAACGCCGAATT
AATTCGGGGGATCTGGATTTTAGTACTGGATTTTGGTTTTAGGAATTAGAAATTTTATTGATAGAAGTAT
TTTACAAATACAAATACATACTAAGGGTTTCTTATATGCTCAACACATGAGCGAAACCCTATAGGAACCC
TAATTCCCTTATCTGGGAACTACTCACACATTATTATGGAGAAACTCGAGTCAAATCTCGGTGACGGGCA
GGACCGGACGGGGCGGTACCGGCAGGCTGAAGTCCAGCTGCCAGAAACCCACGTCATGCCAGTTCCCGTG
CTTGAAGCCGGCCGCCCGCAGCATGCCGCGGGGGGCATATCCGAGCGCCTCGTGCATGCGCACGCTCGGG
TCGTTGGGCAGCCCGATGACAGCGACCACGCTCTTGAAGCCCTGTGCCTCCAGGGACTTCAGCAGATGGG
TGTAGAGCGTGGAGCCCAGTCCCGTCCGCTGGTGGCGGGGGCTGACGTACACGGTCGACTCGGCCGTCCA
GTCGTAGGCGTTGCGTGCCTTCCAGGGGCCCGCGTAGGCGATGCCGGCGACCTCGCCGTCCACCTCGGCG
ACGAGCCAGGGATAGCGCTCCCGCAGACGGACGAGGTCGTCCGTCCACTCCTGCGGTTCCTGCGGCTCGG
TACGGAAGTTGACCGTGCTTGTCTCGATGTAGTGGTTGACGATGGTGCAGACCGCCGGCATGTCCGCCTC
GGTGGCACGGCGGATGTCGGCCGGGCGTCGTTCTGGGCTCATGGTAGACTCGAGAGAGATAGATTTGTAG
AGAGAGACTGGTGATTTCAGCGTGTCCTCTCCAAATGAAATGAACTTCCTTATATAGAGGAAGGGTCTTG
CGAAGGATAGTGGGATTGTGCGTCATCCCTTACGTCAGTGGAGATATCACATCAATCCACTTGCTTTGAA
GACGTGGTTGGAACGTCTTCTTTTTCCACGATGCTCCTCGTGGGTGGGGGTCCATCTTTGGGACCACTGT
CGGCAGAGGCATCTTGAACGATAGCCTTTCCTTTATCGCAATGATGGCATTTGTAGGTGCCACCTTCCTT
TTCTACTGTCCTTTTGATGAAGTGACAGATAGCTGGGCAATGGAATCCGAGGAGGTTTCCCGATATTACC
CTTTGTTGAAAAGTCTCAATAGCCCTTTGGTCTTCTGAGACTGTATCTTTGATATTCTTGGAGTAGACGA
GAGTGTCGTGCTCCACCATGTTCACATCAATCCACTTGCTTTGAAGACGTGGTTGGAACGTCTTCTTTTT
CCACGATGCTCCTCGTGGGTGGGGGTCCATCTTTGGGACCACTGTCGGCAGAGGCATCTTGAACGATAGC
CTTTCCTTTATCGCAATGATGGCATTTGTAGGTGCCACCTTCCTTTTCTACTGTCCTTTTGATGAAGTGA
CAGATAGCTGGGCAATGGAATCCGAGGAGGTTTCCCGATATTACCCTTTGTTGAAAAGTCTCAATAGCCC
TTTGGTCTTCTGAGACTGTATCTTTGATATTCTTGGAGTAGACGAGAGTGTCGTGCTCCACCATGTTGGC
AAGCTGCTCTAGCCAATACGCAAACCGCCTCTCCCCGCGCGTTGGCCGATTCATTAATGCAGCTGGCACG
ACAGGTTTCCCGACTGGAAAGCGGGCAGTGAGCGCAACGCAATTAATGTGAGTTAGCTCACTCATTAGGC
ACCCCAGGCTTTACACTTTATGCTTCCGGCTCGTATGTTGTGTGGAATTGTGAGCGGATAACAATTTCAC
ACAGGAAACAGCTATGACATGATTACGAATTCGAGCTCGGTACCCGGGGATCGGCGCGCCAGATTTGCCT
TTTCAATTTCAGAAAGAATGCTAACCCACAGATGGTTAGAGAGGCTTACGCAGCAGGTATCATCAAGACG
ATCTACCCGAGCAATAATCTCCAGGAAATCAAATACCTTCCCAAGAAGGTTAAAGATGCAGTCAAAAGAT
TCAGGACTAACTGCATCAAGAACACAGAGAAAGATATATTTCTCAAGATCAGAAGTACTATTCCAGTATG
GACGATTCAAGGCTTGCTTCACAAACCAAGGCAAGTAATAGAGATTGGAGTCTCTAAAAAGGTAGTTCCC
ACTGAATCAAAGGCCATGGAGTCAAAGATTCAAATAGAGGACCTAACAGAACTCGCCGTAAAGACTGGCG
AACAGTTCATACAGAGTCTCTTACGACTCAATGACAAGAAGAAAATCTTCGTCAACATGGTGGAGCACGA
CACACTTGTCTACTCCAAAAATATCAAAGATACAGTCTCAGAAGACCAAAGGGCAATTGAGACTTTTCAA
CAAAGGGTAATATCCGGAAACCTCCTCGGATTCCATTGCCCAGCTATCTGTCACTTTATTGTGAAGATAG
TGGAAAAGGAAGGTGGCTCCTACAAATGCCATCATTGCGATAAAGGAAAGGCCATCGTTGAAGATGCCTC
TGCCGACAGTGGTCCCAAAGATGGACCCCCACCCACGAGGAGCATCGTGGAAAAAGAAGACGTTCCAACC
ACGTCTTCAAAGCAAGTGGATTGATGTGATATCTCCACTGACGTAAGGGATGACGCACAATCCCACTATC
CTTCGCAAGACCCTTCCTCTATATAAGGAAGTTCATTTCATTTGGAGAGAACACGGGGGACTCCTGCAGG
TAGATCGCTCGTCGACATGGATAAGAAGTACTCTATCGGACTCGATATCGGAACTAACTCTGTGGGATGG
GCTGTGATCACCGATGAGTACAAGGTGCCATCTAAGAAGTTCAAGGTTCTCGGAAACACCGATAGGCACT
CTATCAAGAAAAACCTTATCGGTGCTCTCCTCTTCGATTCTGGTGAAACTGCTGAGGCTACCAGACTCAA
GAGAACCGCTAGAAGAAGGTACACCAGAAGAAAGAACAGGATCTGCTACCTCCAAGAGATCTTCTCTAAC
GAGATGGCTAAAGTGGATGATTCATTCTTCCACAGGCTCGAAGAGTCATTCCTCGTGGAAGAAGATAAGA
AGCACGAGAGGCACCCTATCTTCGGAAACATCGTTGATGAGGTGGCATACCACGAGAAGTACCCTACTAT
CTACCACCTCAGAAAGAAGCTCGTTGATTCTACTGATAAGGCTGATCTCAGGCTCATCTACCTCGCTCTC
GCTCACATGATCAAGTTCAGAGGACACTTCCTCATCGAGGGTGATCTCAACCCTGATAACTCTGATGTGG
ATAAGTTGTTCATCCAGCTCGTGCAGACCTACAACCAGCTTTTCGAAGAGAACCCTATCAACGCTTCAGG
TGTGGATGCTAAGGCTATCCTCTCTGCTAGGCTCTCTAAGTCAAGAAGGCTTGAGAACCTCATTGCTCAG
CTCCCTGGTGAGAAGAAGAACGGACTTTTCGGAAACTTGATCGCTCTCTCTCTCGGACTCACCCCTAACT
TCAAGTCTAACTTCGATCTCGCTGAGGATGCAAAGCTCCAGCTCTCAAAGGATACCTACGATGATGATCT
CGATAACCTCCTCGCTCAGATCGGAGATCAGTACGCTGATTTGTTCCTCGCTGCTAAGAACCTCTCTGAT
GCTATCCTCCTCAGTGATATCCTCAGAGTGAACACCGAGATCACCAAGGCTCCACTCTCAGCTTCTATGA
TCAAGAGATACGATGAGCACCACCAGGATCTCACACTTCTCAAGGCTCTTGTTAGACAGCAGCTCCCAGA
GAAGTACAAAGAGATTTTCTTCGATCAGTCTAAGAACGGATACGCTGGTTACATCGATGGTGGTGCATCT
CAAGAAGAGTTCTACAAGTTCATCAAGCCTATCCTCGAGAAGATGGATGGAACCGAGGAACTCCTCGTGA
AGCTCAATAGAGAGGATCTTCTCAGAAAGCAGAGGACCTTCGATAACGGATCTATCCCTCATCAGATCCA
CCTCGGAGAGTTGCACGCTATCCTTAGAAGGCAAGAGGATTTCTACCCATTCCTCAAGGATAACAGGGAA
AAGATTGAGAAGATTCTCACCTTCAGAATCCCTTACTACGTGGGACCTCTCGCTAGAGGAAACTCAAGAT
TCGCTTGGATGACCAGAAAGTCTGAGGAAACCATCACCCCTTGGAACTTCGAAGAGGTGGTGGATAAGGG
TGCTAGTGCTCAGTCTTTCATCGAGAGGATGACCAACTTCGATAAGAACCTTCCAAACGAGAAGGTGCTC
CCTAAGCACTCTTTGCTCTACGAGTACTTCACCGTGTACAACGAGTTGACCAAGGTTAAGTACGTGACCG
AGGGAATGAGGAAGCCTGCTTTTTTGTCAGGTGAGCAAAAGAAGGCTATCGTTGATCTCTTGTTCAAGAC
CAACAGAAAGGTGACCGTGAAGCAGCTCAAAGAGGATTACTTCAAGAAAATCGAGTGCTTCGATTCAGTT
GAGATTTCTGGTGTTGAGGATAGGTTCAACGCATCTCTCGGAACCTACCACGATCTCCTCAAGATCATTA
AGGATAAGGATTTCTTGGATAACGAGGAAAACGAGGATATCTTGGAGGATATCGTTCTTACCCTCACCCT
CTTTGAAGATAGAGAGATGATTGAAGAAAGGCTCAAGACCTACGCTCATCTCTTCGATGATAAGGTGATG
AAGCAGTTGAAGAGAAGAAGATACACTGGTTGGGGAAGGCTCTCAAGAAAGCTCATTAACGGAATCAGGG
ATAAGCAGTCTGGAAAGACAATCCTTGATTTCCTCAAGTCTGATGGATTCGCTAACAGAAACTTCATGCA
GCTCATCCACGATGATTCTCTCACCTTTAAAGAGGATATCCAGAAGGCTCAGGTTTCAGGACAGGGTGAT
AGTCTCCATGAGCATATCGCTAACCTCGCTGGATCTCCTGCAATCAAGAAGGGAATCCTCCAGACTGTGA
AGGTTGTGGATGAGTTGGTGAAGGTGATGGGAAGGCATAAGCCTGAGAACATCGTGATCGAAATGGCTAG
AGAGAACCAGACCACTCAGAAGGGACAGAAGAACTCTAGGGAAAGGATGAAGAGGATCGAGGAAGGTATC
AAAGAGCTTGGATCTCAGATCCTCAAAGAGCACCCTGTTGAGAACACTCAGCTCCAGAATGAGAAGCTCT
ACCTCTACTACCTCCAGAACGGAAGGGATATGTATGTGGATCAAGAGTTGGATATCAACAGGCTCTCTGA
TTACGATGTTGATCATATCGTGCCACAGTCATTCTTGAAGGATGATTCTATCGATAACAAGGTGCTCACC
AGGTCTGATAAGAACAGGGGTAAGAGTGATAACGTGCCAAGTGAAGAGGTTGTGAAGAAAATGAAGAACT
ATTGGAGGCAGCTCCTCAACGCTAAGCTCATCACTCAGAGAAAGTTCGATAACTTGACTAAGGCTGAGAG
GGGAGGACTCTCTGAATTGGATAAGGCAGGATTCATCAAGAGGCAGCTTGTGGAAACCAGGCAGATCACT
AAGCACGTTGCACAGATCCTCGATTCTAGGATGAACACCAAGTACGATGAGAACGATAAGTTGATCAGGG
AAGTGAAGGTTATCACCCTCAAGTCAAAGCTCGTGTCTGATTTCAGAAAGGATTTCCAATTCTACAAGGT
GAGGGAAATCAACAACTACCACCACGCTCACGATGCTTACCTTAACGCTGTTGTTGGAACCGCTCTCATC
AAGAAGTATCCTAAGCTCGAGTCAGAGTTCGTGTACGGTGATTACAAGGTGTACGATGTGAGGAAGATGA
TCGCTAAGTCTGAGCAAGAGATCGGAAAGGCTACCGCTAAGTATTTCTTCTACTCTAACATCATGAATTT
CTTCAAGACCGAGATTACCCTCGCTAACGGTGAGATCAGAAAGAGGCCACTCATCGAGACAAACGGTGAA
ACAGGTGAGATCGTGTGGGATAAGGGAAGGGATTTCGCTACCGTTAGAAAGGTGCTCTCTATGCCACAGG
TGAACATCGTTAAGAAAACCGAGGTGCAGACCGGTGGATTCTCTAAAGAGTCTATCCTCCCTAAGAGGAA
CTCTGATAAGCTCATTGCTAGGAAGAAGGATTGGGACCCTAAGAAATACGGTGGTTTCGATTCTCCTACC
GTGGCTTACTCTGTTCTCGTTGTGGCTAAGGTTGAGAAGGGAAAGAGTAAGAAGCTCAAGTCTGTTAAGG
AACTTCTCGGAATCACTATCATGGAAAGGTCATCTTTCGAGAAGAACCCAATCGATTTCCTCGAGGCTAA
GGGATACAAAGAGGTTAAGAAGGATCTCATCATCAAGCTCCCAAAGTACTCACTCTTCGAACTCGAGAAC
GGTAGAAAGAGGATGCTCGCTTCTGCTGGTGAGCTTCAAAAGGGAAACGAGCTTGCTCTCCCATCTAAGT
ACGTTAACTTTCTTTACCTCGCTTCTCACTACGAGAAGTTGAAGGGATCTCCAGAAGATAACGAGCAGAA
GCAACTTTTCGTTGAGCAGCACAAGCACTACTTGGATGAGATCATCGAGCAGATCTCTGAGTTCTCTAAA
AGGGTGATCCTCGCTGATGCAAACCTCGATAAGGTGTTGTCTGCTTACAACAAGCACAGAGATAAGCCTA
TCAGGGAACAGGCAGAGAACATCATCCATCTCTTCACCCTTACCAACCTCGGTGCTCCTGCTGCTTTCAA
GTACTTCGATACAACCATCGATAGGAAGAGATACACCTCTACCAAAGAAGTGCTCGATGCTACCCTCATC
CATCAGTCTATCACTGGACTCTACGAGACTAGGATCGATCTCTCACAGCTCGGTGGTGATTCAAGGGCTG
ATCCTAAGAAGAAGAGGAAGGTTTGACGTCGACGATATGAAGATGAAGATGAAATATTTGGTGTGTCAAA
TAAAAAGCTTGTGTGCTTAAGTTTGTGTTTTTTTCTTGGCTTGTTGTGTTATGAATTTGTGGCTTTTTCT
AATATTAAATGAATGTAAGATCACATTATAATGAATAAACAAATGTTTCTATAATCCATTGTGAATGTTT
TGTTGGATCTCTTCTGCAGCATATAACTACTGTATGTGCTATGGTATGGACTATGGAATATGATTAAAGA
TAAGCCAGAGCTCTGGTGACGGACGGCGCGCATGGAGTCAAAGATTCAAATAGAGGACCTAACAGAACTC
GCCGTAAAGACTGGCGAACAGTTCATACAGAGTCTCTTACGACTCAATGACAAGAAGAAAATCTTCGTCA
ACATGGTGGAGCACGACACACTTGTCTACTCCAAAAACTGCAAAGATACAGTCTCAGAAGACCAAAGGGC
AATTGAGACTTTTCAACAAAGGGTAATATCCGGAAACCTCCTCGGATTCCATTGCCCAGCTATCTGTCAC
TTTATTGTGAAGATAGTGGAAAAGGAAGGTGGCTCCTACAAATGCCATCATTGCGATAAAGGAAAGGCCA
TCGTTGAAGATGCCTCTGCCGACAGTGGTCCCAAAGATGGACCCCCACCCACGAGGAGCATCGTGGAAAA
AGAAGACGTTCCAACCACGTCTTCAAAGCAAGTGGATTGATGTGATATCTCCACTGACGTAAGGGATGAC
GCACAATCCCACTATCCTTCGCAAGACCCTTCCTCTATATAAGGAAGTTCATTTCATTTGGAGAGAACAC
GGGGGACTCCTGCAGGAACAAAGCACCAGTGGTCTAGTGGTAGAATAGTACCCTGCCACGGTACAGACCC
GGGTTCGATTCCCGGCTGGTGCAGTTTTCTCGCACTTAAGCTCGTTTTAGAGCTAGAAATAGCAAGTTAA
AATAAGGCTAGTCCGTTATCAACTTGAAAAAGTGGCACCGAGTCGGTGCAACAAAGCACCAGTGGTCTAG
TGGTAGAATAGTACCCTGCCACGGTACAGACCCGGGTTCGATTCCCGGCTGGTGCACGACATTCATAACA
GAGACAGTTTTAGAGCTAGAAATAGCAAGTTAAAATAAGGCTAGTCCGTTATCAACTTGAAAAAGTGGCA
CCGAGTCGGTGCAACAAAGCACCAGTGGTCTAGTGGTAGAATAGTACCCTGCCACGGTACAGACCCGGGT
TCGATTCCCGGCTGGTGCAGTCGATCGACAAGCTCGAGTTTCTCCATAATAATGTGTGAGTAGTTCCCAG
ATAAGGGAATTAGGGTTCCTATAGGGTTTCGCTCATGTGTTGAGCATATAAGAAACCCTTAGTATGTATT
TGTATTTGTAAAATACTTCTATCAATAAAATTTCTAATTCCTAAAACCAAAATCCAGTACTAAAATCCAG
ATCCCCCGAATTAGAGCTCTACCGGCGGCGCGCCGTCGAGCTGCAGGTCAACGGATCAGGATATTCTTGT
TTAAGATGTTGAACTCTATGGAGGTTTGTATGAACTGATGATCTAGGACCGGATAAGTTCCCTTCTTCAT
AGCGAACTTATTCAAAGAATGTTTTGTGTATCATTCTTGTTACATTGTTATTAATGAAAAAATATTATTG
GTCATTGGACTGAACACGAGTGTTAAATATGGACCAGGCCCCAAATAAGATCCATTGATATATGAATTAA
ATAACAAGAATAAATCGAGTCACCAAACCACTTGCCTTTTTTAACGAGACTTGTTCACCAACTTGATACA
AAAGTCATTATCCTATGCAAATCAATAATCATACAAAAATATCCAATAACACTAAAAAATTAAAAGAAAT
GGATAATTTCACAATATGTTATACGATAAAGAAGTTACTTTTCCAAGAAATTCACTGATTTTATAAGCCC
ACTTGCATTAGATAAATGGCAAAAAAAAACAAAAAGGAAAAGAAATAAAGCACGAAGAATTCTAGAAAAT
ACGAAATACGCTTCAATGCAGTGGGACCCACGGTTCAATTATTGCCAATTTTCAGCTCCACCGTATATTT
AAAAAATAAAACGATAATGCTAAAAAAATATAAATCGTAACGATCGTTAAATCTCAACGGCTGGATCTTA
TGACGACCGTTAGAAATTGTGGTTGTCGACGAGTCAGTAATAAACGGCGTCAAAGTGGTTGCAGCCGGCA
CACACGAGTCGTGTTTATCAACTCAAAGCACAAATACTTTTCCTCAACCTAAAAATAAGGCAATTAGCCA
AAAACAACTTTGCGTGTAAACAACGCTCAATACACGTGTCATTTTATTATTAGCTATTGCTTCACCGCCT
TAGCTTTCTCGTGACCTAGTCGTCCTCGTCTTTTCTTCTTCTTCTTCTATAAAACAATACCCAAAGAGCT
CTTCTTCTTCACAATTCAGATTTCAATTTCTCAAAATCTTAAAAACTTTCTCTCAATTCTCTCTACCGTG
ATCAAGGTAAATTTCTGTGTTCCTTATTCTCTCAAAATCTTCGATTTTGTTTTCGTTCGATCCCAATTTC
GTATATGTTCTTTGGTTTAGATTCTGTTAATCTTAGATCGAACACGATTTTCTGGGTTTGATCGTTAGAT
ATCATCTTAATTCTCGATTAGGGTTTCATAGATATCATCCGATTTGTTCAAATAATTTGAGTTTTGTCGA
ATAATTACTCTTCGATTTGTGATTTCTATCTAGATCTGGTGTTAGTTTCTAGTTTGTGCGATCGAATTTG
TCGATTAATCTGAGTTTTTCTGATTAACAGGCCTGCAGGATGGAAGACGCCAAAAACATAAAGAAAGGCC
CGGCGCCATTCTATCCGCTGGAAGATGGAACCGCTGGAGAGCAACTGCATAAGGCTATGAAGAGATACGC
CCTGGTTCCTGGAACAATTGCTTTTACAGATGCACATATCGAGGTGGACATCACTTACGCTGAGTACTTC
GAAATGTCCGTTCGGTTGGCAGAAGCTATGAAACGATATGGGCTGAATACAAATCACAGAATCGTCGTAT
GCAGTGAAAACTCTCTTCAATTCTTTATGCCGGTGTTGGGCGCGTTATTTATCGGAGTTGCAGTTGCGCC
CGCGAACGACATTTATAATGAACGTGAATTGCTCAACAGTATGGGCATTTCGCAGCCTACCGTGGTGTTC
GTTTCCAAAAAGGGGTTGCAAAAAATTTTGAACGTGCAAAAAAAGCTCCCAATCATCCAAAAAATTATTA
TCATGGATTCTAAAACGGATTACCAGGGATTTCAGTCGATGTACACGTTCGTCACATCTCATCTACCTCC
CGGTTTTAATGAATACGATTTTGTGCCAGAGTCCTTCGATAGGGACAAGACAATTGCACTGATCATGAAC
TCCTCTGGATCTACTGGTCTGCCTAAAGGTGTCGCTCTGCCTCATAGAACTGCCTGCGTGAGATTCTCGC
ATGCCAGAGATCCTATTTTTGGCAATCAAATCATTCCGGATACTGCGATTTTAAGTGTTGTTCCATTCCA
TCACGGTTTTGGAATGTTTACTACACTCGGATATTTGATATGTGGATTTCGAGTCGTCTTAATGTATAGA
TTTGAAGAAGAGCTGTTTCTGAGGAGCCTTCAGGATTACAAGATTCAAAGTGCGCTGCTGGTGCCAACCC
TATTCTCCTTCTTCGCCAAAAGCACTCTGATTGACAAATACGATTTATCTAATTTACACGAAATTGCTTC
TGGTGGCGCTCCCCTCTCTAAGGAAGTCGGGGAAGCGGTTGCCAAGAGGTTCCATCTGCCAGGTATCAGG
CAAGGATATGGGCTCACTGAGACTACATCAGCTATTCTGATTACACCCGAGGGGGATGATAAACCGGGCG
CGGTCGGTAAAGTTGTTCCATTTTTTGAAGCGAAGGTTGTGGATCTGGATACCGGGAAAACGCTGGGCGT
TAATCAAAGAGGCGAACTGTGTGTGAGAGGTCCTATGATTATGTCCGGTTATGTAAACAATCCGGAAGCG
ACCAACGCCTTGATTGACAAGGATGGATGGCTACATTCTGGAGACATAGCTTACTGGGACGAAGACGAAC
ACTTCTTCATCGTTGACCGCCTGAAGTCTCTGATTAAGTACAAAGGCTATCAGGTGGCTCCCGCTGAATT
GGAATCCATCTTGCTCCAACACCCCAACATCTTCGACGCTGGTGTCGCAGGTCTTCCCGACGATGACGCC
GGTGAACTTCCCGCCGCCGTTGTTGTTTTGGAGCACGGAAAGACGATGACGGAAAAAGAGATCGTGGATT
ACGTCGCCAGTCAAGTAACAACCGCGAAAAAGTTGCGCGGAGGAGTTGTGTTTGTGGACGAAGTACCGAA
AGGTCTTACCGGAAAACTCGACGCAAGAAAAATCAGAGAGATCCTCATAAAGGCCAAGAAGGGCGGAAAG
ATCGCCGTGTGACTCGAGGTTCGAGTATTATGGCATTGGGAAAACTGTTTTTCTTGTACCATTTGTTGTG
CTTGTAATTTACTGTGTTTTTTATTCGGTTTTCGCTATCGAACTGTGAAATGGAAATGGATGGAGAAGAG
TTAATGAATGATATGGTCCTTTTGTTCATTCTCAAATTAATATTATTTGTTTTTTCTCTTATTTGTTGTG
TGTTGAATTTGAAATTATAAGAGATATGCAAACATTTTGTTTTGAGTAAAAATGTGTCAAATCGTGGCCT
CTAATGACCGAAGTTAATATGAGGAGTAAAACACTTGTAGTTGTGAGCTCGCGCGTAGTCCTCGGTAATA
TCGCAGAACAAAAGTACCTGATATCGAGTGTACTTCAAGTCACACCGGCGAGTGTGGCACTGGCCGTCGT
TTTACAACGTCGTGACTGGGAAAACCCTGGCGTTACCCAACTTAATCGCCTTGCAGCACATCCCCCTTTC
GCCAGCTGGCGTAATAGCGAAGAGGCCCGCACCGATCGCCCTTCCCAACAGTTGCGCAGCCTGAATGGCG
AATGCTAGAGCAGCTTGAGCTTGGATCAGATTGTCGTTTCCCGCCTTCAGTTTAAACTATCAGTGTTTGA
CAGGATATATTGGCGGGTAAACCTAAGAGAAAAGAGCGTTTATTAGAATAATCGGATATTTAAAAGGGCG
TGAAAAGGTTTATCCGTTCGTCCATTTGTATGTGCATGCCAACCACAGGGTTCCCCTCGGGATCAAAGTA
CTTTGATCCAACCCCTCCGCTGCTATAGTGCAGTCGGCTTCTGACGTTCAGTGCAGCCGTCTTCTGAAAA
CGACATGTCGCACAAGTCCTAAGTTACGCGACAGGCTGCCGCCCTGCCCTTTTCCTGGCGTTTTCTTGTC
GCGTGTTTTAGTCGCATAAAGTAGAATACTTGCGACTAGAACCGGAGACATTACGCCATGAACAAGAGCG
CCGCCGCTGGCCTGCTGGGCTATGCCCGCGTCAGCACCGACGACCAGGACTTGACCAACCAACGGGCCGA
ACTGCACGCGGCCGGCTGCACCAAGCTGTTTTCCGAGAAGATCACCGGCACCAGGCGCGACCGCCCGGAG
CTGGCCAGGATGCTTGACCACCTACGCCCTGGCGACGTTGTGACAGTGACCAGGCTAGACCGCCTGGCCC
GCAGCACCCGCGACCTACTGGACATTGCCGAGCGCATCCAGGAGGCCGGCGCGGGCCTGCGTAGCCTGGC
AGAGCCGTGGGCCGACACCACCACGCCGGCCGGCCGCATGGTGTTGACCGTGTTCGCCGGCATTGCCGAG
TTCGAGCGTTCCCTAATCATCGACCGCACCCGGAGCGGGCGCGAGGCCGCCAAGGCCCGAGGCGTGAAGT
TTGGCCCCCGCCCTACCCTCACCCCGGCACAGATCGCGCACGCCCGCGAGCTGATCGACCAGGAAGGCCG
CACCGTGAAAGAGGCGGCTGCACTGCTTGGCGTGCATCGCTCGACCCTGTACCGCGCACTTGAGCGCAGC
GAGGAAGTGACGCCCACCGAGGCCAGGCGGCGCGGTGCCTTCCGTGAGGACGCATTGACCGAGGCCGACG
CCCTGGCGGCCGCCGAGAATGAACGCCAAGAGGAACAAGCATGAAACCGCACCAGGACGGCCAGGACGAA
CCGTTTTTCATTACCGAAGAGATCGAGGCGGAGATGATCGCGGCCGGGTACGTGTTCGAGCCGCCCGCGC
ACGGCTCAACCGTGCGGCTGCATGAAATCCTGGCCGGTTTGTCTGATGCCAAGCTGGCGGCCTGGCCGGC
CAGCTTGGCCGCTGAAGAAACCGAGCGCCGCCGTCTAAAAAGGTGATGTGTATTTGAGTAAAACAGCTTG
CGTCATGCGGTCGCTGCGTATATGATGCGATGAGTAAATAAACAAATACGCAAGGGGAACGCATGAAGGT
TATCGCTGTACTTAACCAGAAAGGCGGGTCAGGCAAGACGACCATCGCAACCCATCTAGCCCGCGCCCTG
CAACTCGCCGGGGCCGATGTTCTGTTAGTCGATTCCGATCCCCAGGGCAGTGCCCGCGATTGGGCGGCCG
TGCGGGAAGATCAACCGCTAACCGTTGTCGGCATCGACCGCCCGACGATTGACCGCGACGTGAAGGCCAT
CGGCCGGCGCGACTTCGTAGTGATCGACGGAGCGCCCCAGGCGGCGGACTTGGCTGTGTCCGCGATCAAG
GCAGCCGACTTCGTGCTGATTCCGGTGCAGCCAAGCCCTTACGACATATGGGCCACCGCCGACCTGGTGG
AGCTGGTTAAGCAGCGCATTGAGGTCACGGATGGAAGGCTACAAGCGGCCTTTGTCGTGTCGCGGGCGAT
CAAAGGCACGCGCATCGGCGGTGAGGTTGCCGAGGCGCTGGCCGGGTACGAGCTGCCCATTCTTGAGTCC
CGTATCACGCAGCGCGTGAGCTACCCAGGCACTGCCGCCGCCGGCACAACCGTTCTTGAATCAGAACCCG
AGGGCGACGCTGCCCGCGAGGTCCAGGCGCTGGCCGCTGAAATTAAATCAAAACTCATTTGAGTTAATGA
GGTAAAGAGAAAATGAGCAAAAGCACAAACACGCTAAGTGCCGGCCGTCCGAGCGCACGCAGCAGCAAGG
CTGCAACGTTGGCCAGCCTGGCAGACACGCCAGCCATGAAGCGGGTCAACTTTCAGTTGCCGGCGGAGGA
TCACACCAAGCTGAAGATGTACGCGGTACGCCAAGGCAAGACCATTACCGAGCTGCTATCTGAATACATC
GCGCAGCTACCAGAGTAAATGAGCAAATGAATAAATGAGTAGATGAATTTTAGCGGCTAAAGGAGGCGGC
ATGGAAAATCAAGAACAACCAGGCACCGACGCCGTGGAATGCCCCATGTGTGGAGGAACGGGCGGTTGGC
CAGGCGTAAGCGGCTGGGTTGCCTGCCGGCCCTGCAATGGCACTGGAACCCCCAAGCCCGAGGAATCGGC
GTGAGCGGTCGCAAACCATCCGGCCCGGTACAAATCGGCGCGGCGCTGGGTGATGACCTGGTGGAGAAGT
TGAAGGCCGCGCAGGCCGCCCAGCGGCAACGCATCGAGGCAGAAGCACGCCCCGGTGAATCGTGGCAAGC
GGCCGCTGATCGAATCCGCAAAGAATCCCGGCAACCGCCGGCAGCCGGTGCGCCGTCGATTAGGAAGCCG
CCCAAGGGCGACGAGCAACCAGATTTTTTCGTTCCGATGCTCTATGACGTGGGCACCCGCGATAGTCGCA
GCATCATGGACGTGGCCGTTTTCCGTCTGTCGAAGCGTGACCGACGAGCTGGCGAGGTGATCCGCTACGA
GCTTCCAGACGGGCACGTAGAGGTTTCCGCAGGGCCGGCCGGCATGGCCAGTGTGTGGGATTACGACCTG
GTACTGATGGCGGTTTCCCATCTAACCGAATCCATGAACCGATACCGGGAAGGGAAGGGAGACAAGCCCG
GCCGCGTGTTCCGTCCACACGTTGCGGACGTACTCAAGTTCTGCCGGCGAGCCGATGGCGGAAAGCAGAA
AGACGACCTGGTAGAAACCTGCATTCGGTTAAACACCACGCACGTTGCCATGCAGCGTACGAAGAAGGCC
AAGAACGGCCGCCTGGTGACGGTATCCGAGGGTGAAGCCTTGATTAGCCGCTACAAGATCGTAAAGAGCG
AAACCGGGCGGCCGGAGTACATCGAGATCGAGCTAGCTGATTGGATGTACCGCGAGATCACAGAAGGCAA
GAACCCGGACGTGCTGACGGTTCACCCCGATTACTTTTTGATCGATCCCGGCATCGGCCGTTTTCTCTAC
CGCCTGGCACGCCGCGCCGCAGGCAAGGCAGAAGCCAGATGGTTGTTCAAGACGATCTACGAACGCAGTG
GCAGCGCCGGAGAGTTCAAGAAGTTCTGTTTCACCGTGCGCAAGCTGATCGGGTCAAATGACCTGCCGGA
GTACGATTTGAAGGAGGAGGCGGGGCAGGCTGGCCCGATCCTAGTCATGCGCTACCGCAACCTGATCGAG
GGCGAAGCATCCGCCGGTTCCTAATGTACGGAGCAGATGCTAGGGCAAATTGCCCTAGCAGGGGAAAAAG
GTCGAAAAGGCCTCTTTCCTGTGGATAGCACGTACATTGGGAACCCAAAGCCGTACATTGGGAACCGGAA
CCCGTACATTGGGAACCCAAAGCCGTACATTGGGAACCGGTCACACATGTAAGTGACTGATATAAAAGAG
AAAAAAGGCGATTTTTCCGCCTAAAACTCTTTAAAACTTATTAAAACTCTTAAAACCCGCCTGGCCTGTG
CATAACTGTCTGGCCAGCGCACAGCCCAAGAGCTGCAAAAAGCGCCTACCCTTCGGTCGCTGCGCTCCCT
ACGCCCCGCCGCTTCGCGTCGGCCTATCGCGGCCGCTGGCCGCTCAAAAATGGCTGGCCTACGGCCAGGC
AATCTACCAGGGCGCGGACAAGCCGCGCCGTCGCCACTCGACCGCCGGCGCCCACATCAAGGCACCCTGC
CTCGCGCGTTTCGGTGATGACGGTGAAAACCTCTGACACATGCAGCTCCCGGAAACGGTCACAGCTTGTC
TGTAAGCGGATGCCGGGAGCAGACAAGCCCGTCAGGGCGCGTCAGCGGGTGTTGGCGGGTGTCGGGGCGC
AGCCATGACCCAGTCACGTAGCGATAGCGGAGTGTATACTGGCTTAACTATGCGGCATCAGAGCAGATTG
TACTGAGAGTGCACCATATGCGGTGTGAAATACCGCACAGATGCGTAAGGAGAAAATACCGCATCAGGCC
CTCTTCCGCTTCCTCGCTCACTGACTCGCTGCGCTCGGTCGTTCGGCTGCGGCGAGCGGTATCAGCTCAC
TCAAAGGCGGTAATACGGTTATCCACAGAATCAGGGGATAACGCAGGAAAGAACATGTGAGCAAAAGGCC
AGCAAAAGGCCAGGAACCGTAAAAAGGCCGCGTTGCTGGCGTTTTTCCATAGGCTCCGCCCCCCTGACGA
GCATCACAAAAATCGACGCTCAAGTCAGAGGTGGCGAAACCCGACAGGACTATAAAGATACCAGGCGTTT
CCCCCTGGAAGCTCCCTCGTGCGCTCTCCTGTTCCGACCCTGCCGCTTACCGGATACCTGTCCGCCTTTC
TCCCTTCGGGAAGCGTGGCGCTTTCTCATAGCTCACGCTGTAGGTATCTCAGTTCGGTGTAGGTCGTTCG
CTCCAAGCTGGGCTGTGTGCACGAACCCCCCGTTCAGCCCGACCGCTGCGCCTTATCCGGTAACTATCGT
CTTGAGTCCAACCCGGTAAGACACGACTTATCGCCACTGGCAGCAGCCACTGGTAACAGGATTAGCAGAG
CGAGGTAT
Features (pLannotate 1.2.2; 32 found; start..end, strand, type, name):
    290..359     -  ncRNA          RNA-OUT: Accession: RF00240 - RNA-OUT
   1629..2423    -  CDS            KanR: aminoglycoside phosphotransferase; aphA-3; confers resistance to kanamycin
   2848..2872    +  misc_feature   LB T-DNA repeat: left border repeat from nopaline C58 T-DNA
   2950..3124    -  polyA_signal   CaMV poly(A) signal: cauliflower mosaic virus polyadenylation signal
   3134..3682    -  CDS            bar: PAT_STRHY - Experimental evidence at protein level: Swiss-Prot protein existence level 1. Inactivates phosphinothricin (PPT) by transfer of an acetyl group from acetyl CoA. Can also acetylate demethylphosphinothricin but not PTT or glutamate. This enzyme is an effector of phosphinothricin tripeptide (PTT or bialaphos) resistance. From Streptomyces hygroscopicus. Introduced by genetic manipulation and expressed in glufosinate-tolerant maize by Dekalb Genetics.
   3727..4403    -  promoter       CaMV 35S promoter (enhanced): cauliflower mosaic virus 35S promoter with a duplicated enhancer region
   4493..4581    +  CDS            lacI (fragment): lac repressor; lacI; The lac repressor binds to the lac operator to inhibit transcription in E. coli. This inhibition can be relieved by adding lactose or isopropyl-β-D-thiogalactopyranoside (IPTG).
   4594..4615    +  protein_bind   CAP binding site: CAP binding activates transcription in the presence of cAMP. E. coli catabolite activator protein
   4630..4660    +  promoter       lac promoter: promoter for the E. coli lac operon
   4664..4686    +  protein_bind   lac operator (fragment): The lac repressor binds to the lac operator to inhibit transcription in E. coli. This inhibition can be relieved by adding lactose or isopropyl-β-D-thiogalactopyranoside (IPTG). lac repressor encoded by lacI
   4717..4742    +  misc_feature   MCS (fragment): pUC18/19 multiple cloning site
   5238..5579    +  promoter       CaMV 35S promoter: strong constitutive promoter from cauliflower mosaic virus
   5617..9720    +  CDS            cas9: CAS9_STRP1 - Also known as csn1 From Streptococcus pyogenes serotype M1.
   9766..10014   +  terminator     HSP terminator: efficient transcription terminator from the Arabidopsis thaliana heat shock protein 18.2 gene (Nagaya et al., 2010)
  10224..10565   +  promoter       CaMV 35S promoter: strong constitutive promoter from cauliflower mosaic virus
  10592..10662   +  ncRNA          tRNA: Accession: RF00005 - tRNA
  10684..10759   +  misc_RNA       gRNA scaffold: guide RNA scaffold for the Streptococcus pyogenes CRISPR/Cas9 system
  10765..10835   +  ncRNA          tRNA: Accession: RF00005 - tRNA
  10857..10932   +  misc_RNA       gRNA scaffold: guide RNA scaffold for the Streptococcus pyogenes CRISPR/Cas9 system
  10938..11008   +  ncRNA          tRNA: Accession: RF00005 - tRNA
  11029..11203   +  polyA_signal   CaMV poly(A) signal: cauliflower mosaic virus polyadenylation signal
  12570..14220   +  CDS            luciferase (fragment): firefly luciferase; luc+; enhanced luc+ version of the luciferase gene
  14229..14534   +  terminator     E9 terminator (fragment): terminator and polyadenylation signal from the pea rbcS-E9 gene
  14618..14772   +  CDS            lacZα (fragment): LacZα fragment of β-galactosidase; lacZ fragment
  14838..14862   +  misc_feature   RB T-DNA repeat: right border repeat from nopaline C58 T-DNA
  15202..15603   +  CDS            Y4CG_SINFN (fragment): Protein inferred from homology: Swiss-Prot protein existence level 3. From Sinorhizobium fredii (strain NBRC 101917 / NGR234).
  16163..16792   +  CDS            pVS1 StaA: stability protein from the Pseudomonas plasmid pVS1 (Heeb et al., 2000)
  17221..18294   +  CDS            pVS1 RepA: replication protein from the Pseudomonas plasmid pVS1 (Heeb et al., 2000)
  18360..18554   +  rep_origin     pVS1 oriV: origin of replication for the Pseudomonas plasmid pVS1 (Heeb et al., 2000)
  18757..18796   +  CDS            rop (fragment): Rop protein, which maintains plasmids at low copy number; rop
  18898..19038   +  misc_feature   bom: basis of mobility region from pBR322
  19224..204     -  rep_origin     ori (across the origin): high-copy-number ColE1/pMB1/pBR322/pUC origin of replication
