[The description below was written by a language model from this plasmid's Addgene catalogue record and pLannotate feature annotations shown in this document.]
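Description:
pTW072 is a binary T-DNA vector of about 19.6 kb, built on the pTRANS230d backbone for Agrobacterium-mediated transformation of Arabidopsis with a CRISPR-Cas9 editing cassette. Outside the T-DNA borders it carries a ColE1/pMB1-type high-copy origin with the pBR322 bom region for propagation in E. coli, and the pVS1 oriV, RepA and StaA functions for replication and stable maintenance in Agrobacterium. Bacterial selection is by kanamycin through an aphA-3 aminoglycoside phosphotransferase gene. The depositor notes that an IS4 family transposase is present in the plasmid and does not affect function; the RNA-OUT element annotated in the backbone may belong to this insertion sequence.

Between the nopaline-type left and right border repeats lie four units. Next to the left border, an enhanced CaMV 35S promoter drives bar, with a CaMV polyadenylation signal; bar encodes phosphinothricin acetyltransferase and allows glufosinate/bialaphos selection of transformed plants. A CaMV 35S promoter drives Streptococcus pyogenes Cas9, terminated by the Arabidopsis HSP18.2 terminator. A second 35S promoter transcribes a polycistronic array in which two guide RNA scaffolds are flanked by three tRNA units and followed by a CaMV poly(A) signal. In this arrangement, endogenous tRNA processing releases the two individual guides from a single Pol II transcript. The record gives both spacers but does not name their genomic targets. A firefly luciferase (luc+) reporter with the pea rbcS-E9 terminator sits near the right border; its promoter is not annotated, although over a kilobase of unannotated sequence lies upstream. Residual lac and lacZα fragments are cloning remnants. The associated study examined how epigenetic features influence Cas9 efficacy in plants.
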