Addgene plasmid #190247: pTW072
Purpose: T-DNA for arabidopsis transformation
Depositing lab: Feng Zhang. Depositing organization: University of Minnesota. Publication: Epigenetic features drastically impact CRISPR-Cas9 efficacy in plants. Weiss T, Crisp PA, Rai KM, Song M, Springer NM, Zhang F. Plant Physiol. 2022 Jun 11. pii: 6605859. doi: 10.1093/plphys/kiac285. PubMed 35689624.
Backbone
  Vector backbone: pTRANS230d
  Vector type: CRISPR
Growth in bacteria
  Bacterial resistance: Kanamycin, 50 μg/mL
  Growth temperature: 37°C
  Growth strain: DH5alpha
  Copy number: High Copy
Gene/Insert
  Gene/Insert name: gRNA, Cas9, firefly luciferase, bar
  gRNA/shRNA sequence: gRNA1- gttttctcgcacttaagctc and gRNA2- cgacattcataacagagaca
  Species: other
  Cloning method: Restriction Enzyme; 5′ cloning site Unknown (unknown if destroyed); 3′ cloning site Unknown (unknown if destroyed)
Terms and licenses: Academic/Nonprofit Terms; Industry Terms: Not Available to Industry
Depositor comments: IS4 family transposase (genbank ID:WP_006250222.1) does not affect plasmid function.
How to cite: pTW072 was a gift from Feng Zhang (Addgene plasmid # 190247 ; http://n2t.net/addgene:190247 ; RRID:Addgene_190247)
